Addgene plasmid #174922: pMSR:MSMEG_0833:Dendra
Purpose: C-term fluorescent fusion
Depositing lab: Keith Derbyshire & Joseph Wade. Depositing organization: Wadsworth Center, New York State Department of Health. Publication: A Mycobacterial Systems Resource for the Research Community. Judd JA, Canestrari J, Clark R, Joseph A, Lapierre P, Lasek-Nesselquist E, Mir M, Palumbo M, Smith C, Stone M, Upadhyay A, Wirth SE, Dedrick RM, Meier CG, Russell DA, Dills A, Dove E, Kester J, Wolf ID, Zhu J, Rubin ER, Fortune S, Hatfull GF, Gray TA, Wade JT, Derbyshire KM. mBio. 2021 Mar 2;12(2). pii: mBio.02401-20. doi: 10.1128/mBio.02401-20. PubMed 33653882.
Backbone
  Vector backbone: pMSR:Dendra
  Vector type: Bacterial Expression ; Integrating Mycobacterial Expression Vector attL5. T7 expression in E. coli
Growth in bacteria
  Bacterial resistance: Apramycin, 25 μg/mL
  Growth temperature: 37°C
  Growth strain: DH5alpha
  Copy number: High Copy
Gene/Insert
  Gene/Insert name: MSMEG_0833
  Species: M. smegmatis
  Promoter: pmycTetO
  Tag / fusion protein: Gly-Ala Linker/Dendra2/1x Flag Tag (C terminal on insert)
  Cloning method: Ligation Independent Cloning
  Sequencing primers: 5′ TGATAGAGTTTGTCCTCCCTATCAG; 3′ TCCATATGCACCTTGACACG
Resource information
  A portion of this plasmid was derived from a plasmid made by: CP000480.1
Terms and licenses: Academic/Nonprofit Terms; Industry Terms: Not Available to Industry
Depositor comments: 5' cloning site: AseI (destroyed), 3' cloning site: HindIII (not destroyed)
How to cite: pMSR:MSMEG_0833:Dendra was a gift from Keith Derbyshire & Joseph Wade (Addgene plasmid # 174922 ; http://n2t.net/addgene:174922 ; RRID:Addgene_174922)
