[The description below was written by a language model from this plasmid's Addgene catalogue record and pLannotate feature annotations shown in this document.]
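Description:
pMSR:MSMEG_0833:Dendra is an integrating mycobacterial expression vector built on the pMSR:Dendra backbone, made as part of a systems resource for Mycobacterium smegmatis. It is a 5,189 nt plasmid. In E. coli it is maintained at high copy through a ColE1/pUC-type origin and selected with apramycin through the aac(3)IV acetyltransferase gene. It has no annotated mycobacterial replication origin. Instead it carries the mycobacteriophage L5 integrase gene, which spans the sequence origin, together with adjacent L5-derived sequence. The integrase mediates site-specific recombination into the L5 attachment site of the mycobacterial chromosome, giving stable single-copy insertion.

The payload is the M. smegmatis open reading frame MSMEG_0833, inserted by ligation-independent cloning. It is fused at its C terminus to a Gly-Ala linker, the green-to-red photoconvertible fluorescent protein Dendra2 and a single FLAG epitope. The feature table does not annotate the insert itself, but the unannotated interval between the promoter region and Dendra2 is where it would be expected to lie. The record lists the promoter as pmycTetO, a mycobacterial promoter containing tet operators. The two short "tight TRE" hits in the annotation probably correspond to these operator sequences rather than to a mammalian Tet-responsive promoter. A T7 promoter immediately downstream and a partial T7 terminator after the FLAG tag allow the same fusion to be expressed in E. coli strains that supply T7 RNA polymerase.

The stated purpose is to produce a C-terminal fluorescent fusion. This suits the construct to imaging the subcellular localisation of the MSMEG_0833 product in live mycobacteria, while the FLAG tag allows antibody-based detection or purification.
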