Features (pLannotate 1.2.2; 13 found; start..end, strand, type, name):
    378..482     -  CDS            32 (fragment): VG32_BPML5 - Protein predicted: Swiss-Prot protein existence level 4. From Mycobacterium phage L5 (Mycobacteriophage L5).
    538..642     +  CDS            Y4104_STRCO (fragment): Protein inferred from homology: Swiss-Prot protein existence level 3. From Streptomyces coelicolor (strain ATCC BAA-471 / A3(2) / M145).
    700..719     +  promoter       tight TRE promoter (fragment): Tet-responsive promoter PTight, consisting of seven tet operator sequences followed by the minimal CMV promoter
    726..743     +  promoter       tight TRE promoter (fragment): Tet-responsive promoter PTight, consisting of seven tet operator sequences followed by the minimal CMV promoter
    757..775     +  promoter       T7 promoter: promoter for bacteriophage T7 RNA polymerase
   1121..1807    +  CDS            Dendra2: Dendra2 is a photoconvertible green fluorescent protein published in 2006, derived from Dendronephthya sp.. It has high acid sensitivity.
   1847..1867    +  CDS            FLAG (fragment): FLAG® epitope tag, followed by an enterokinase cleavage site
   1876..1918    +  terminator     T7 terminator (fragment): transcription terminator for bacteriophage T7 RNA polymerase
   2124..2924    +  CDS            ApmR: aminoglycoside 3-N-acetyltransferase type IV ; aac(3)IV; confers resistance to apramycin (Paget and Davies, 1996)
   2991..3008    -  misc_feature   MCS (fragment): pBluescript multiple cloning site
   3049..3637    +  rep_origin     ori: high-copy-number ColE1/pMB1/pBR322/pUC origin of replication
   3805..3833    +  misc_feature   MCS (fragment): pUC18/19 multiple cloning site
   4393..316     +  CDS            33 (across the origin): VINT_BPML5 - Also known as int. Protein inferred from homology: Swiss-Prot protein existence level 3. Integrase is necessary for integration of the phage into the host genome by site-specific recombination. From Mycobacterium phage L5 (Mycobacteriophage L5).
>Addgene plasmid #174922 | pMSR:MSMEG_0833:Dendra | addgene full sequence | sequence record 345474 | Addgene NGS Result
CATGAAGGACCGTACGAAGATGAACAAGGGCCCCGAGGCATTCCTGGTGACCACGACGCAGGGCAACCGG
CTGTCGAAGTCCGCGTTCACCAAGTCGCTGAAGCGTGGCTACGCCAAGATCGGTCGGCCGGAACTCCGCA
TCCACGACCTCCGCGCTGTCGGCGCTACGTTCGCCGCTCAGGCAGGTGCGACGACCAAGGAGCTGATGGC
CCGTCTCGGTCACACGACTCCTAGGATGGCGATGAAGTACCAGATGGCGTCTGAGGCCCGCGACGAGGCT
ATCGCTGAGGCGATGTCCAAGCTGGCCAAGACCTCCTGAAACGCAAAAAGCCCCCCTCCCAAGGACACTG
AGTCCTAAAGAGGGGGGTTTCTTGTCAGTACGCGAAGAACCACGCCTGGCCGCGAGCGCCAGCACCGCCG
CTCTGTGCGGAGACCTGGGCACCAGCCCCGCCGCCGCCAGGAGCATTGCCGTTCCCGCCAGAAATCTAGA
CGGTGACCACAACGCGCCCGCTTTGATCGGGGACGTCGAAATATTGGATCGTCGGCACCGTCACGGCCGT
GGGAGGCGGCACGATCCGCGACGTGATGATCGGCCGCATCCCCACGGTGCTGCGCAGTGAGCTCTACGCC
ATCCCGGCGTTGATCTGTGCGTTCGCACGCACAGGCCCGGTGTGAGAAGGGTCTCTGACGAGCGGGAGAA
CTCCCTATCAGTGATAGAGTTTGTCCTCCCTATCAGTGATAGATAGGCTTAAGGAGTAATACGACTCACT
ATAGGGAGAAGGAGGCCATTATGGACGGCGCCATGGCGCGGACTGAGCAATCCGGTGACGACTCTGATCT
GACCGATGGGCTTACCCGGCGCGAACACGACATTTTGGCGTTCGAGCGCCAGTGGTGGAAGTACGCGGGC
AGCAAGGAAGACGCGATCAAAGAGCTGTTCTCGATGTCGGCCACCCGGTATTACCAGGTGCTGAACGCAC
TGGTGGACCGGCCCGAGGCCCTCGCTGCCGACCCCATGCTGGTCAAACGTCTGCGCCGGTTGCGTGCCAG
CCGGCAGAAGGCCCGTGCCGCGCGCCGGCTGGGCTTCGACATCAGCAAGAAGCTTGGTGCGGCCGCGGGC
AACACGCCTGGCATCAATCTGATCAAGGAGGACATGCGTGTCAAGGTGCATATGGAGGGCAACGTGAACG
GTCACGCCTTCGTGATCGAGGGGGAGGGTAAGGGTAAGCCTTACGAAGGGACCCAGACCGCCAACCTCAC
CGTCAAGGAGGGCGCCCCTCTCCCATTCTCGTACGATATCCTCACTACCGCGGTGCATTACGGGAACCGC
GTGTTCACCAAGTACCCCGAGGATATCCCTGACTACTTCAAGCAGAGCTTCCCGGAGGGATACTCCTGGG
AGCGGACGATGACCTTCGAAGACAAGGGTATCTGTACGATCCGCAGCGACATCTCGCTGGAAGGGGACTG
TTTCTTCCAGAACGTCCGTTTCAAGGGGACCAACTTTCCGCCGAACGGCCCGGTCATGCAGAAGAAGACC
CTCAAGTGGGAGCCGAGCACGGAGAAGCTGCACGTTCGGGACGGCCTCCTGGTCGGCAACATCAACATGG
CGCTGCTGCTGGAAGGCGGCGGCCACTACCTATGCGACTTCAAGACCACGTACAAAGCGAAGAAGGTCGT
CCAGCTGCCCGACGCGCACTTCGTGGACCACCGCATCGAAATCCTGGGGAACGATTCGGACTACAACAAG
GTCAAGTTGTACGAGCACGCTGTGGCACGCTATAGCCCGCTCCCGTCGCAGGTCTGGTTCGAAGGCGGCG
GCGGGGAGAACCTGTATTTCCAGGACTACAAGGACGACGACGACAAGTGATTTAAATAACCCCTTGGGGC
CTCTAAACGGGTCTTGAGGGGTTTTTTGTTAACTAGCGTACGATCGAATTCCTGCAGCTCACGGTAACTG
ATGCCGTATTTGCAGTACCAGCGTACGGCCCACAGAATGATGTCACGCTGAAAATGCCGGCCTTTGAATG
GGTTCATGTGCAGCTCCATCAGCAAAAGGGGATGATAAGTTTATCACCACCGACTATTTGCAACAGTGCC
GTTGATCGTGCTATGATCGACTGATGTCATCAGCGGTGGAGTGCAATGTCGTGCAATACGAATGGCGAAA
AGCCGAGCTCATCGGTCAGCTTCTCAACCTTGGGGTTACCCCCGGCGGTGTGCTGCTGGTCCACAGCTCC
TTCCGTAGCGTCCGGCCCCTCGAAGATGGGCCACTTGGACTGATCGAGGCCCTGCGTGCTACGCTGGGTC
CGGGAGGGACGCTCGTCATGCCCTCGTGGTCAGGTCTGGACGACGAGCCGTTCGATCCTGCCACGTCGCC
CGTTACACCGGACCTTGGAGTTGTCTCTGACACATTCTGGCGCCTGCCAAATGTAAAGCGCAGCGCCCAT
CCATTTGCCTTTGCGGCAGCGGGGCCACAGGCAGAGCAGATCATCTCTGATCCATTGCCCCTGCCACCTT
ACTCGCCTGCAAGCCCGGTCGCCCGTGTCCATGAACTCGATGGGCAGGTACTTCTCCTCGGCGTGGGACA
CGATGCCAACACGACGCTGCATCTTGCCGAGTTGATGGCAAAGGTTCCCTATGGGGTGCCGAGACACTGC
ACCATTCTTCAGGATGGCAAGTTGGTACGCGTCGATTATCTCGAGAATGACCACTGCTGTGAGCGCTTTG
CCTTGGCGGACAGGTGGCTCAAGGAGAAGAGCCTTCAGAAGGAAGGTCCAGTCGGTCATGCCTTTGCTCG
GTTGATCCGCTCCCGCGACATTGTGGCGACAGCCCTGGGTCAACTGGGCCGAGATCCGTTGATCTTCCTG
CATCCGCCAGAGGCGGGATGCGAAGAATGCGATGCCGCTCGCCAGTCGATTGGCTGAGCTCATGAGCGGA
GAACGAGATGACGTTGGAGGGGCAAGGTCGCGCTGATTGCTGGGGCAACACGGGGGATCCACTAGTTCCA
TGAGCGTCAGACCCCGTAGAAAAGATCAAAGGATCTTCTTGAGATCCTTTTTTTCTGCGCGTAATCTGCT
GCTTGCAAACAAAAAAACCACCGCTACCAGCGGTGGTTTGTTTGCCGGATCAAGAGCTACCAACTCTTTT
TCCGAAGGTAACTGGCTTCAGCAGAGCGCAGATACCAAATACTGTCCTTCTAGTGTAGCCGTAGTTAGGC
CACCACTTCAAGAACTCTGTAGCACCGCCTACATACCTCGCTCTGCTAATCCTGTTACCAGTGGCTGCTG
CCAGTGGCGATAAGTCGTGTCTTACCGGGTTGGACTCAAGACGATAGTTACCGGATAAGGCGCAGCGGTC
GGGCTGAACGGGGGGTTCGTGCACACAGCCCAGCTTGGAGCGAACGACCTACACCGAACTGAGATACCTA
CAGCGTGAGCTATGAGAAAGCGCCACGCTTCCCGAGGGGAGAAAGGCGGACAGGTATCCGGTAAGCGGCA
GGGTCGGAACAGGAGAGCGCACGAGGGAGCTTCCAGGGGGAAACGCCTGGTATCTTTATAGTCCTGTCGG
GTTTCGCCACCTCTGACTTGAGCGTCGATTTTTGTGATGCTCGTCAGGGGGGCGGAGCCTATGGAAAAAC
GCCAGCAACGCGGCCTTTTTACGGTTCCTGGCCTTTTGCTGGCCTTTTGCTCACATGTTCTTTCCTGCGT
TATCCCCTGATTCTGTGGATAACCGTATTACCGCCTTTGAGTGAGCTGATACCGCTCGCCGCAGCCGAAC
GACCGAGCGCAACGCGTGCGGCCGCGGTACCCGGGGATCCTCTAGAGTCGACCACCAAGGGCACCATCTC
TGCTTGGGCCACCCCGTTGGCCGCAGCCAGCTCGCTGAGAGCCGTGAACGACAGGGCGAACGCCAGCCCG
CCGACGGCGAGGGTTCCGACCGCTGCAACTCCCGGTGCAACCTTGTCCCGGTCTATTCTCTTCACTGCAC
CAGCTCCAATCTGGTGTGAATGCCCCTCGTCTGTTCGCGCAGGCGGGGGGCTCTATTCGTTTGTCAGCAT
CGAAAGTAGCCAGATCAGGGATGCGTTGCAACCGCGTATGCCCAGGTCAGAAGAGTCGCACAAGAGTTGC
AGACCCCTGGAAAGAAAAATGGCCAGAGGGCGAAAACACCCTCTGACCAGCGGAGCGGGCGACGGGAATC
GAACCCGCGTAGCTAGTTTGGAAGAATGGGTGTCTGCCGACCACATATGGGCCGGTCAAGATAGGTTTTT
ACCCCCTCTCGGCTGCATCCTCTAAGTGGAAAGAAATTGCAGGTCGTAGAAGCGCGTTGAAGCCTGAGAG
TTGCACAGGAGTTGCAACCCGGTAGCCTTGTTCACGACGAGAGGAGACCTAGTTGGCACGTCGCGGATGG
GGATCGCTGAAGACTCAGCGCAGCGGGAGGATCCAAGCCTCATACGTCAACCCGCAGGACGGTGTGAGGT
ACTACGCGCTGCAGACCTACGACAACAAGATGGACGCCGAAGCCTGGCTCGCGGGCGAGAAGCGGCTCAT
CGAGATGGAGACCTGGACCCCTCCACAGGACCGGGCGAAGAAGGCAGCCGCCAGCGCCATCACGCTGGAG
GAGTACACCCGGAAGTGGCTCGTGGAGCGCGACCTCGCAGACGGCACCAGGGATCTGTACAGCGGGCACG
CGGAGCGCCGCATCTACCCGGTGCTAGGTGAAGTGGCGGTCACAGAGATGACGCCAGCTCTGGTGCGTGC
GTGGTGGGCCGGGATGGGTAGGAAGCACCCGACTGCCCGCCGGCATGCCTACAACGTCCTCCGGGCGGTG
ATGAACACAGCGGTCGAGGACAAGCTGATCGCAGAGAACCCGTGCCGGATCGAGCAGAAGGCAGCCGATG
AGCGCGACGTAGAGGCGCTGACGCCTGAGGAGCTGGACATCGTCGCCGCTGAGATCTTCGAGCACTACCG
GATCGCGGCATACATCCTGGCGTGGACGAGCCTCCGGTTCGGAGAGCTGATCGAGCTTCGCCGCAAGGAC
ATCGTGGACGACGGCATGACGATGAAGCTCCGGGTGCGCCGTGGCGCTTCCCGCGTGGGGAACAAGATCG
TCGTTGGCAACGCCAAGACCGTCCGGTCGAAGCGTCCTGTGACGGTTCCGCCTCACGTCGCGGAGATGAT
CCGAGCGCA
