>Addgene plasmid #174922 | pMSR:MSMEG_0833:Dendra | depositor partial sequence | sequence record 339316 | partial
ATGGACGGCGCCATGGCGCGGACTGAGCAATCCGGTGACGACTCTGATCTGACCGATGGGCTTACCCGGC
GCGAACACGACATTTTGGCGTTCGAGCGCCAGTGGTGGAAGTACGCGGGCAGCAAGGAAGACGCGATCAA
AGAGCTGTTCTCGATGTCGGCCACCCGGTATTACCAGGTGCTGAACGCACTGGTGGACCGGCCCGAGGCC
CTCGCTGCCGACCCCATGCTGGTCAAACGTCTGCGCCGGTTGCGTGCCAGCCGGCAGAAGGCCCGTGCCG
CGCGCCGGCTGGGCTTCGACATCAGCAAG
